Addgene plasmid #177237: hU6-sgNT1 (opti)
Purpose: Same as pLL3.3;U6(BstXI)-XhoI-chimeric RNA;PGK-Cre but XhoI stuffer removed, expresses non-targeting gRNA
Depositing lab: Monte Winslow. Depositing organization: Stanford University. Publication: LKB1 drives stasis and C/EBP-mediated reprogramming to an alveolar type II fate in lung cancer. Murray CW, Brady JJ, Han M, Cai H, Tsai MK, Pierce SE, Cheng R, Demeter J, Feldser DM, Jackson PK, Shackelford DB, Winslow MM. Nat Commun. 2022 Feb 28;13(1):1090. doi: 10.1038/s41467-022-28619-8. PubMed 35228570.
Backbone
  Vector backbone: pLL3.3
  Vector type: Lentiviral
Growth in bacteria
  Bacterial resistance: Ampicillin, 100 μg/mL
  Growth temperature: 37°C
  Growth strain: NEB Stable
  Copy number: High Copy
Gene/Insert
  Gene/Insert name: sgNT1
  gRNA/shRNA sequence: GCGAGGTATTCGGCTCCGCG
  Species: M. musculus (mouse)
  Promoter: hU6
  Cloning method: Ligation Independent Cloning
Terms and licenses: Academic/Nonprofit Terms; Industry Terms: Not Available to Industry
How to cite: hU6-sgNT1 (opti) was a gift from Monte Winslow (Addgene plasmid # 177237 ; http://n2t.net/addgene:177237 ; RRID:Addgene_177237)
