[The description below was written by a language model from this plasmid's Addgene catalogue record and pLannotate feature annotations shown in this document.]
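Description:
hU6-sgNT1 (opti) is a 7,771 bp lentiviral transfer plasmid built on the pLL3.3 backbone that combines a guide RNA expression cassette with a Cre recombinase cassette. In bacteria it is maintained by a high-copy ColE1/pUC-type origin and selected with ampicillin through the β-lactamase gene. The viral portion follows the usual HIV-1-derived layout. A CMV enhancer/promoter is fused to a truncated 5' LTR to drive transcription of the viral genome in packaging cells. It is followed by the Ψ packaging signal with adjoining gag sequence, the Rev response element for Rev-dependent nuclear export, and the cPPT/CTS, which generally aids nuclear import of the reverse-transcribed genome. A WPRE lies downstream of the payload to enhance transcript expression. It precedes a region annotated as a nef fragment and a second truncated LTR, which together correspond to the 3' end of the provirus.

The payload has two units. A human U6 RNA polymerase III promoter drives sgNT1, a non-targeting spacer joined to a Streptococcus pyogenes Cas9 guide scaffold. The feature table annotates this scaffold as a tracrRNA fragment, and the "opti" in the name may refer to an optimized scaffold, though the record does not explain it. Downstream, the mouse PGK promoter drives Cre recombinase. According to the record, the plasmid derives from a parental U6-sgRNA/PGK-Cre cloning vector whose XhoI stuffer has been removed.

No Cas9 is encoded, so the vector presumably relies on Cas9 supplied by the recipient cells or animal. Cre delivery would simultaneously recombine any loxP-flanked alleles present. The non-targeting guide makes it suitable as a negative control alongside gene-targeting versions of the same vector, and the associated publication concerns mouse lung cancer.
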