Features (pLannotate 1.2.2; 21 found; start..end, strand, type, name):
    443..462     +  misc_feature   MCS (fragment): pBluescript multiple cloning site
    464..964     +  CDS            nef (fragment): NEF_HV1LA - Experimental evidence at protein level: Swiss-Prot protein existence level 1. Extracellular Nef protein targets CD4(+) T-lymphocytes for apoptosis by interacting with CXCR4 surface receptors. From Human immunodeficiency virus type 1 group M subtype B (isolate Lai) (HIV-1).
    971..1151    +  LTR            5' LTR (truncated): truncated 5' long terminal repeat (LTR) from HIV-1
   1213..1801    -  rep_origin     ori: high-copy-number ColE1/pMB1/pBR322/pUC origin of replication
   1972..2832    -  CDS            AmpR: β-lactamase; bla; confers resistance to ampicillin, carbenicillin, and related antibiotics
   2833..2937    -  promoter       AmpR promoter: bla
   2996..3048    -  misc_feature   bom (fragment): basis of mobility region from pBR322
   3203..3582    +  enhancer       CMV enhancer: human cytomegalovirus immediate early enhancer
   3583..3782    +  promoter       CMV promoter: human cytomegalovirus (CMV) immediate early promoter
   3800..3980    +  LTR            5' LTR (truncated): truncated 5' long terminal repeat (LTR) from HIV-1
   4027..4152    +  misc_feature   HIV-1 Ψ: packaging signal of human immunodeficiency virus type 1
   4136..4474    +  CDS            HIV-1 gag (fragment): gag protein from human immunodeficiency virus 1; gag
   4651..4884    +  misc_feature   RRE: The Rev response element (RRE) of HIV-1 allows for Rev-dependent mRNA export from the nucleus to the cytoplasm.
   5261..5361    +  CDS            Rev (fragment): human immunodeficiency virus 1 (HIV-1) Rev protein; rev; enhances nuclear export of unspliced and incompletely spliced viral mRNAs
   5411..5528    +  misc_feature   cPPT/CTS: central polypurine tract and central termination sequence of HIV-1
   5610..5850    +  promoter       U6 promoter: RNA polymerase III promoter for human U6 snRNA
   5897..5964    +  misc_RNA       tracrRNA (fragment): trans-activating CRISPR RNA for the Streptococcus pyogenes CRISPR/Cas9 system
   6017..6509    +  promoter       PGK promoter: mouse phosphoglycerate kinase 1 promoter
   6539..7569    +  CDS            Cre (fragment): site-specific recombinase Cre is a site-specific recombinase from bacteriophage P1. Recombination occurs at loxP sequences.
   7602..7625    +  misc_feature   MCS (fragment): pBluescript multiple cloning site
   7625..442     +  misc_feature   WPRE (across the origin): woodchuck hepatitis virus posttranscriptional regulatory element
>Addgene plasmid #177237 | hU6-sgNT1 (opti) | depositor full sequence | sequence record 347783 | hU6-sgNT1 (opti) sequence 7771 bps
AAATCCTGGTTGCTGTCTCTTTATGAGGAGTTGTGGCCCGTTGTCAGGCAACGTGGCGTGGTGTGCACTG
TGTTTGCTGACGCAACCCCCACTGGTTGGGGCATTGCCACCACCTGTCAGCTCCTTTCCGGGACTTTCGC
TTTCCCCCTCCCTATTGCCACGGCGGAACTCATCGCCGCCTGCCTTGCCCGCTGCTGGACAGGGGCTCGG
CTGTTGGGCACTGACAATTCCGTGGTGTTGTCGGGGAAATCATCGTCCTTTCCTTGGCTGCTCGCCTGTG
TTGCCACCTGGATTCTGCGCGGGACGTCCTTCTGCTACGTCCCTTCGGCCCTCAATCCAGCGGACCTTCC
TTCCCGCGGCCTGCTGCCGGCTCTGCGGCCTCTTCCGCGTCTTCGCCTTCGCCCTCAGACGAGTCGGATC
TCCCTTTGGGCCGCCTCCCCGCATCGATACCGTCGACCTCGATCGAGACCTAGAAAAACATGGAGCAATC
ACAAGTAGCAATACAGCAGCTACCAATGCTGATTGTGCCTGGCTAGAAGCACAAGAGGAGGAGGAGGTGG
GTTTTCCAGTCACACCTCAGGTACCTTTAAGACCAATGACTTACAAGGCAGCTGTAGATCTTAGCCACTT
TTTAAAAGAAAAGGGGGGACTGGAAGGGCTAATTCACTCCCAACGAAGACAAGATATCCTTGATCTGTGG
ATCTACCACACACAAGGCTACTTCCCTGATTGGCAGAACTACACACCAGGGCCAGGGATCAGATATCCAC
TGACCTTTGGATGGTGCTACAAGCTAGTACCAGTTGAGCAAGAGAAGGTAGAAGAAGCCAATGAAGGAGA
GAACACCCGCTTGTTACACCCTGTGAGCCTGCATGGGATGGATGACCCGGAGAGAGAAGTATTAGAGTGG
AGGTTTGACAGCCGCCTAGCATTTCATCACATGGCCCGAGAGCTGCATCCGGACTGTACTGGGTCTCTCT
GGTTAGACCAGATCTGAGCCTGGGAGCTCTCTGGCTAACTAGGGAACCCACTGCTTAAGCCTCAATAAAG
CTTGCCTTGAGTGCTTCAAGTAGTGTGTGCCCGTCTGTTGTGTGACTCTGGTAACTAGAGATCCCTCAGA
CCCTTTTAGTCAGTGTGGAAAATCTCTAGCAGCATGTGAGCAAAAGGCCAGCAAAAGGCCAGGAACCGTA
AAAAGGCCGCGTTGCTGGCGTTTTTCCATAGGCTCCGCCCCCCTGACGAGCATCACAAAAATCGACGCTC
AAGTCAGAGGTGGCGAAACCCGACAGGACTATAAAGATACCAGGCGTTTCCCCCTGGAAGCTCCCTCGTG
CGCTCTCCTGTTCCGACCCTGCCGCTTACCGGATACCTGTCCGCCTTTCTCCCTTCGGGAAGCGTGGCGC
TTTCTCATAGCTCACGCTGTAGGTATCTCAGTTCGGTGTAGGTCGTTCGCTCCAAGCTGGGCTGTGTGCA
CGAACCCCCCGTTCAGCCCGACCGCTGCGCCTTATCCGGTAACTATCGTCTTGAGTCCAACCCGGTAAGA
CACGACTTATCGCCACTGGCAGCAGCCACTGGTAACAGGATTAGCAGAGCGAGGTATGTAGGCGGTGCTA
CAGAGTTCTTGAAGTGGTGGCCTAACTACGGCTACACTAGAAGAACAGTATTTGGTATCTGCGCTCTGCT
GAAGCCAGTTACCTTCGGAAAAAGAGTTGGTAGCTCTTGATCCGGCAAACAAACCACCGCTGGTAGCGGT
GGTTTTTTTGTTTGCAAGCAGCAGATTACGCGCAGAAAAAAAGGATCTCAAGAAGATCCTTTGATCTTTT
CTACGGGGTCTGACGCTCAGTGGAACGAAAACTCACGTTAAGGGATTTTGGTCATGAGATTATCAAAAAG
GATCTTCACCTAGATCCTTTTAAATTAAAAATGAAGTTTTAAATCAATCTAAAGTATATATGAGTAAACT
TGGTCTGACAGTTACCAATGCTTAATCAGTGAGGCACCTATCTCAGCGATCTGTCTATTTCGTTCATCCA
TAGTTGCCTGACTCCCCGTCGTGTAGATAACTACGATACGGGAGGGCTTACCATCTGGCCCCAGTGCTGC
AATGATACCGCGAGACCCACGCTCACCGGCTCCAGATTTATCAGCAATAAACCAGCCAGCCGGAAGGGCC
GAGCGCAGAAGTGGTCCTGCAACTTTATCCGCCTCCATCCAGTCTATTAATTGTTGCCGGGAAGCTAGAG
TAAGTAGTTCGCCAGTTAATAGTTTGCGCAACGTTGTTGCCATTGCTACAGGCATCGTGGTGTCACGCTC
GTCGTTTGGTATGGCTTCATTCAGCTCCGGTTCCCAACGATCAAGGCGAGTTACATGATCCCCCATGTTG
TGCAAAAAAGCGGTTAGCTCCTTCGGTCCTCCGATCGTTGTCAGAAGTAAGTTGGCCGCAGTGTTATCAC
TCATGGTTATGGCAGCACTGCATAATTCTCTTACTGTCATGCCATCCGTAAGATGCTTTTCTGTGACTGG
TGAGTACTCAACCAAGTCATTCTGAGAATAGTGTATGCGGCGACCGAGTTGCTCTTGCCCGGCGTCAATA
CGGGATAATACCGCGCCACATAGCAGAACTTTAAAAGTGCTCATCATTGGAAAACGTTCTTCGGGGCGAA
AACTCTCAAGGATCTTACCGCTGTTGAGATCCAGTTCGATGTAACCCACTCGTGCACCCAACTGATCTTC
AGCATCTTTTACTTTCACCAGCGTTTCTGGGTGAGCAAAAACAGGAAGGCAAAATGCCGCAAAAAAGGGA
ATAAGGGCGACACGGAAATGTTGAATACTCATACTCTTCCTTTTTCAATATTATTGAAGCATTTATCAGG
GTTATTGTCTCATGAGCGGATACATATTTGAATGTATTTAGAAAAATAAACAAATAGGGGTTCCGCGCAC
ATTTCCCCGAAAAGTGCCACCTGACGTCGACGGATCGGGAGATCTCCCGATCCCCTATGGTGCACTCTCA
GTACAATCTGCTCTGATGCCGCATAGTTAAGCCAGTATCTGCTCCCTGCTTGTGTGTTGGAGGTCGCTGA
GTAGTGCGCGAGCAAAATTTAAGCTACAACAAGGCAAGGCTTGACCGACAATTGCATGAAGAATCTGCTT
AGGGTTAGGCGTTTTGCGCTGCTTCGCGATGTACGGGCCAGATATACGCGTTGACATTGATTATTGACTA
GTTATTAATAGTAATCAATTACGGGGTCATTAGTTCATAGCCCATATATGGAGTTCCGCGTTACATAACT
TACGGTAAATGGCCCGCCTGGCTGACCGCCCAACGACCCCCGCCCATTGACGTCAATAATGACGTATGTT
CCCATAGTAACGCCAATAGGGACTTTCCATTGACGTCAATGGGTGGAGTATTTACGGTAAACTGCCCACT
TGGCAGTACATCAAGTGTATCATATGCCAAGTACGCCCCCTATTGACGTCAATGACGGTAAATGGCCCGC
CTGGCATTATGCCCAGTACATGACCTTATGGGACTTTCCTACTTGGCAGTACATCTACGTATTAGTCATC
GCTATTACCATGGTGATGCGGTTTTGGCAGTACATCAATGGGCGTGGATAGCGGTTTGACTCACGGGGAT
TTCCAAGTCTCCACCCCATTGACGTCAATGGGAGTTTGTTTTGGCACCAAAATCAACGGGACTTTCCAAA
ATGTCGTAACAACTCCGCCCCATTGACGCAAATGGGCGGTAGGCGTGTACGGTGGGAGGTCTATATAAGC
AGCGCGTTTTGCCTGTACTGGGTCTCTCTGGTTAGACCAGATCTGAGCCTGGGAGCTCTCTGGCTAACTA
GGGAACCCACTGCTTAAGCCTCAATAAAGCTTGCCTTGAGTGCTTCAAGTAGTGTGTGCCCGTCTGTTGT
GTGACTCTGGTAACTAGAGATCCCTCAGACCCTTTTAGTCAGTGTGGAAAATCTCTAGCAGTGGCGCCCG
AACAGGGACTTGAAAGCGAAAGGGAAACCAGAGGAGCTCTCTCGACGCAGGACTCGGCTTGCTGAAGCGC
GCACGGCAAGAGGCGAGGGGCGGCGACTGGTGAGTACGCCAAAAATTTTGACTAGCGGAGGCTAGAAGGA
GAGAGATGGGTGCGAGAGCGTCAGTATTAAGCGGGGGAGAATTAGATCGCGATGGGAAAAAATTCGGTTA
AGGCCAGGGGGAAAGAAAAAATATAAATTAAAACATATAGTATGGGCAAGCAGGGAGCTAGAACGATTCG
CAGTTAATCCTGGCCTGTTAGAAACATCAGAAGGCTGTAGACAAATACTGGGACAGCTACAACCATCCCT
TCAGACAGGATCAGAAGAACTTAGATCATTATATAATACAGTAGCAACCCTCTATTGTGTGCATCAAAGG
ATAGAGATAAAAGACACCAAGGAAGCTTTAGACAAGATAGAGGAAGAGCAAAACAAAAGTAAGACCACCG
CACAGCAAGCGGCCGGCCGCGCTGATCTTCAGACCTGGAGGAGGAGATATGAGGGACAATTGGAGAAGTG
AATTATATAAATATAAAGTAGTAAAAATTGAACCATTAGGAGTAGCACCCACCAAGGCAAAGAGAAGAGT
GGTGCAGAGAGAAAAAAGAGCAGTGGGAATAGGAGCTTTGTTCCTTGGGTTCTTGGGAGCAGCAGGAAGC
ACTATGGGCGCAGCGTCAATGACGCTGACGGTACAGGCCAGACAATTATTGTCTGGTATAGTGCAGCAGC
AGAACAATTTGCTGAGGGCTATTGAGGCGCAACAGCATCTGTTGCAACTCACAGTCTGGGGCATCAAGCA
GCTCCAGGCAAGAATCCTGGCTGTGGAAAGATACCTAAAGGATCAACAGCTCCTGGGGATTTGGGGTTGC
TCTGGAAAACTCATTTGCACCACTGCTGTGCCTTGGAATGCTAGTTGGAGTAATAAATCTCTGGAACAGA
TTTGGAATCACACGACCTGGATGGAGTGGGACAGAGAAATTAACAATTACACAAGCTTAATACACTCCTT
AATTGAAGAATCGCAAAACCAGCAAGAAAAGAATGAACAAGAATTATTGGAATTAGATAAATGGGCAAGT
TTGTGGAATTGGTTTAACATAACAAATTGGCTGTGGTATATAAAATTATTCATAATGATAGTAGGAGGCT
TGGTAGGTTTAAGAATAGTTTTTGCTGTACTTTCTATAGTGAATAGAGTTAGGCAGGGATATTCACCATT
ATCGTTTCAGACCCACCTCCCAACCCCGAGGGGACCCGACAGGCCCGAAGGAATAGAAGAAGAAGGTGGA
GAGAGAGACAGAGACAGATCCATTCGATTAGTGAACGGATCGGCACTGCGTGCGCCAATTCTGCAGACAA
ATGGCAGTATTCATCCACAATTTTAAAAGAAAAGGGGGGATTGGGGGGTACAGTGCAGGGGAAAGAATAG
TAGACATAATAGCAACAGACATACAAACTAAAGAATTACAAAAACAAATTACAAAAATTCAAAATTTTCG
GGTTTATTACAGGGACAGCAGAGATCCAGTTTGGTTAGTACCGGGCCCGCTCTAGCCCTGCAGGAACTGT
TTAAACTGTGAGGGCCTATTTCCCATGATTCCTTCATATTTGCATATACGATACAAGGCTGTTAGAGAGA
TAATTGGAATTAATTTGACTGTAAACACAAAGATATTAGTACAAAATACGTGACGTAGAAAGTAATAATT
TCTTGGGTAGTTTGCAGTTTTAAAATTATGTTTTAAAATGGACTATCATATGCTTACCGTAACTTGAAAG
TATTTCGATTTCTTGGCTTTATATATCTTGTGGAAAGGACGAAACACCGCGAGGTATTCGGCTCCGCGGT
TTAAGAGCTATGCTGGAAACAGCATAGCAAGTTTAAATAAGGCTAGTCCGTTATCAACTTGAAAAAGTGG
CACCGAGTCGGTGCTTTTTTGTTTGGCGCGCCTATGGCTTAATTAACATGGCGGCCGCATTCTACCGGGT
AGGGGAGGCGCTTTTCCCAAGGCAGTCTGGAGCATGCGCTTTAGCAGCCCCGCTGGGCACTTGGCGCTAC
ACAAGTGGCCTCTGGCCTCGCACACATTCCACATCCACCGGTAGGCGCCAACCGGCTCCGTTCTTTGGTG
GCCCCTTCGCGCCACCTTCTACTCCTCCCCTAGTCAGGAAGTTCCCCCCCGCCCCGCAGCTCGCGTCGTG
CAGGACGTGACAAATGGAAGTAGCACGTCTCACTAGTCTCGTGCAGATGGACAGCACCGCTGAGCAATGG
AAGCGGGTAGGCCTTTGGGGCAGCGGCCAATAGCAGCTTTGCTCCTTCGCTTTCTGGGCTCAGAGGCTGG
GAAGGGGTGGGTCCGGGGGCGGGCTCAGGGGCGGGCTCAGGGGCGGGGCGGGCGCCCGAAGGTCCTCCGG
AGGCCCGGCATTCTGCACGCTTCAAAAGCGCACGTCTGCCGCGCTGTTCTCCTCTTCCTCATCTCCGGGA
CCCGGGATGCCCAAGAAGAAGAGGAAGGTGTCCAATTTACTGACCGTACACCAAAATTTGCCTGCATTAC
CGGTCGATGCAACGAGTGATGAGGTTCGCAAGAACCTGATGGACATGTTCAGGGATCGCCAGGCGTTTTC
TGAGCATACCTGGAAAATGCTTCTGTCCGTTTGCCGGTCGTGGGCGGCATGGTGCAAGTTGAATAACCGG
AAATGGTTTCCCGCAGAACCTGAAGATGTTCGCGATTATCTTCTATATCTTCAGGCGCGCGGTCTGGCAG
TAAAAACTATCCAGCAACATTTGGGCCAGCTAAACATGCTTCATCGTCGGTCCGGGCTGCCACGACCAAG
TGACAGCAATGCTGTTTCACTGGTTATGCGGCGGATCCGAAAAGAAAACGTTGATGCCGGTGAACGTGCA
AAACAGGCTCTAGCGTTCGAACGCACTGATTTCGACCAGGTTCGTTCACTCATGGAAAATAGCGATCGCT
GCCAGGATATACGTAATCTGGCATTTCTGGGGATTGCTTATAACACCCTGTTACGTATAGCCGAAATTGC
CAGGATCAGGGTTAAAGATATCTCACGTACTGACGGTGGGAGAATGTTAATCCATATTGGCAGAACGAAA
ACGCTGGTTAGCACCGCAGGTGTAGAGAAGGCACTTAGCCTGGGGGTAACTAAACTGGTCGAGCGATGGA
TTTCCGTCTCTGGTGTAGCTGATGATCCGAATAACTACCTGTTTTGCCGGGTCAGAAAAAATGGTGTTGC
CGCGCCATCTGCCACCAGCCAGCTATCAACTCGCGCCCTGGAAGGGATTTTTGAAGCAACTCATCGATTG
ATTTACGGCGCTAAGGATGACTCTGGTCAGAGATACCTGGCCTGGTCTGGACACAGTGCCCGTGTCGGAG
CCGCGCGAGATATGGCCCGCGCTGGAGTTTCAATACCGGAGATCATGCAAGCTGGTGGCTGGACCAATGT
AAATATTGTCATGAACTATATCCGTAACCTGGATAGTGAAACAGGGGCAATGGTGCGCCTGCTGGAAGAT
GGCGATTAGCCATGTTTAAGGGTTCCGGTTCCACTAGGTACAATTCGATATCAAGCTTATCGATAATCAA
CCTCTGGATTACAAAATTTGTGAAAGATTGACTGGTATTCTTAACTATGTTGCTCCTTTTACGCTATGTG
GATACGCTGCTTTAATGCCTTTGTATCATGCTATTGCTTCCCGTATGGCTTTCATTTTCTCCTCCTTGTA
T
